>Addgene plasmid #210994 | pNLF1-N_WDR81:1-1941 | addgene full sequence | sequence record 423332 | Addgene NGS Result
TCAATATTGGCCATTAGCCATATTATTCATTGGTTATATAGCATAAATCAATATTGGCTATTGGCCATTG
CATACGTTGTATCTATATCATAATATGTACATTTATATTGGCTCATGTCCAATATGACCGCCATGTTGGC
ATTGATTATTGACTAGTTATTAATAGTAATCAATTACGGGGTCATTAGTTCATAGCCCATATATGGAGTT
CCGCGTTACATAACTTACGGTAAATGGCCCGCCTGGCTGACCGCCCAACGACCCCCGCCCATTGACGTCA
ATAATGACGTATGTTCCCATAGTAACGCCAATAGGGACTTTCCATTGACGTCAATGGGTGGAGTATTTAC
GGTAAACTGCCCACTTGGCAGTACATCAAGTGTATCATATGCCAAGTCCGCCCCCTATTGACGTCAATGA
CGGTAAATGGCCCGCCTGGCATTATGCCCAGTACATGACCTTACGGGACTTTCCTACTTGGCAGTACATC
TACGTATTAGTCATCGCTATTACCATGGTGATGCGGTTTTGGCAGTACACCAATGGGCGTGGATAGCGGT
TTGACTCACGGGGATTTCCAAGTCTCCACCCCATTGACGTCAATGGGAGTTTGTTTTGGCACCAAAATCA
ACGGGACTTTCCAAAATGTCGTAATAACCCCGCCCCGTTGACGCAAATGGGCGGTAGGCGTGTACGGTGG
GAGGTCTATATAAGCAGAGCTGGTTTAGTGAACCGTCAGATCACTAGAAGCTTTATTGCGGTAGTTTATC
ACAGTTAAATTGCTAACGCAGTCAGTGCTTCTGACACAACAGTCTCGAACTTAAGCTGCAGAAGTTGGTC
GTGAGGCACTGGGCAGGTAAGTATCAAGGTTACAAGACAGGTTTAAGGAGACCAATAGAAACTGGGCTTG
TCGAGACAGAGAAGACTCTTGCGTTTCTGATAGGCACCTATTGGTCTTACTGACATCCACTTTGCCTTTC
TCTCCACAGGTGTCCACTCCCAGTTCAATTACAGCTCTTAAGGCTAGAGTATTAATACGACTCACTATAG
GGCTAGCGCTCACCATGGTCTTCACACTCGAAGATTTCGTTGGGGACTGGCGACAGACAGCCGGCTACAA
CCTGGACCAAGTCCTTGAACAGGGAGGTGTGTCCAGTTTGTTTCAGAATCTCGGGGTGTCCGTAACTCCG
ATCCAAAGGATTGTCCTGAGCGGTGAAAATGGGCTGAAGATCGACATCCATGTCATCATCCCGTATGAAG
GTCTGAGCGGCGACCAAATGGGCCAGATCGAAAAAATTTTTAAGGTGGTGTACCCTGTGGATGATCATCA
CTTTAAGGTGATCCTGCACTATGGCACACTGGTAATCGACGGGGTTACGCCGAACATGATCGACTATTTC
GGACGGCCGTATGAAGGCATCGCCGTGTTCGACGGCAAAAAGATCACTGTAACAGGGACCCTGTGGAACG
GCAACAAAATTATCGACGAGCGCCTGATCAACCCCGACGGCTCCCTGCTGTTCCGAGTAACCATCAACGG
AGTGACCGGCTGGCGGCTGTGCGAACGCATTCTGGCGGGCTCGAGCGGCGCGATCGCTTCCGAATTCATG
GCACAGGGCTCTGGGGGTCGAGAAGGTGCACTCCGGACGCCTGCTGGTGGATGGCACAGCCCGCCTTCCC
CTGACATGCAGGAATTGCTTCGCTCCGTAGAAAGGGATCTCTCTATAGATCCACGCCAGCTTGCGCCGGC
ACCTGGAGGTACGCATGTCGTAGCCCTGGTACCGGCCAGGTGGCTCGCCAGTCTGAGAGATAGACGACTC
CCATTGGGACCTTGCCCCAGGGCTGAGGGACTTGGTGAGGCGGAGGTGCGAACCTTGCTGCAGAGGTCTG
TCCAGAGGCTTCCTGCGGGTTGGACAAGGGTAGAGGTGCACGGTCTCCGAAAACGGCGGTTGTCCTATCC
GCTGGGTGGTGGCCTCCCTTTTGAGGACGGAAGTTGCGGCCCTGAAACTCTCACCCGGTTTATGCAAGAA
GTAGCCGCACAAAACTACCGAAATCTGTGGAGGCATGCTTATCATACGTACGGGCAACCGTATTCCCATT
CCCCTGCGCCGAGCGCAGTACCCGCACTGGATAGTGTGCGACAAGCTCTTCAGCGGGTTTATGGTTGTTC
TTTTTTGCCCGTTGGCGAAACGACGCAATGCCCCTCTTACGCTCGAGAGGGACCTTGTCCTCCACGAGGG
AGCCCTGCCTGTCCTTCCTTGTTGCGGGCAGAGGCTCTCCTCGAGAGTCCGGAGATGCTGTATGTTGTGC
ACCCTTACGTGCAGTTTAGCCTGCATGATGTGGTGACCTTCAGCCCAGCAAAGTTGACTAATAGTCAGGC
AAAAGTGCTCTTTATCTTGTTTCGAGTCCTGCGAGCCATGGACGCTTGCCACCGGCAAGGTCTCGCCTGC
GGTGCATTGTCTCTTTACCATATTGCCGTCGATGAGAAGCTCTGCAGTGAGCTTAGATTGGATCTGAGTG
CTTACGAACGGCCTGAGGAGGACGAGAATGAGGAGGCCCCAGTGGCGCGAGACGAAGCGGGTATCGTATC
CCAAGAGGAGCAGGGTGGCCAACCCGGTCAACCCACGGGTCAAGAAGAGCTTAGATCTCTCGTGCTTGAC
TGGGTCCACGGCAGAATCTCCAACTTCCACTATTTGATGCAACTCAACAGACTGGCGGGGCGGAGGCAGG
GTGACCCGAATTACCATCCAGTCCTGCCGTGGGTGGTAGATTTCACAACCCCACATGGTCGGTTCCGAGA
CCTCCGGAAATCTAAGTTCAGGTTGAACAAGGGCGATAAGCAACTGGACTTTACCTATGAAATGACTCGG
CAGGCCTTTGTAGCGGGCGGAGCAGGGGGGGGAGAGCCTCCCCACGTGCCGCATCATATCTCAGATGTCC
TGTCCGACATCACCTACTATGTGTACAAAGCCAGAAGGACTCCTCGGTCTGTTTTGTGTGGACACGTTCG
CGCCCAATGGGAACCCCATGAATATCCAGCGTCAATGGAGCGAATGCAGAATTGGACGCCAGACGAATGT
ATTCCTGAGTTCTACACCGACCCGAGTATATTTCGATCTATTCACCCCGATATGCCTGACTTGGATGTGC
CCGCATGGTGCTCAAGTAGCCAGGAGTTCGTAGCTGCCCATCGCGCCTTGTTGGAATCACGGGAAGTAAG
CCGGGATCTGCACCATTGGATTGACCTTACATTCGGATACAAATTGCAGGGTAAAGAGGCAGTTAAGGAA
AAGAACGTTTGTCTTCATCTGGTTGACGCACACACGCATCTTGCGTCCTACGGGGTTGTCCAATTGTTCG
ATCAACCCCATCCGCAAAGGCTCGCTGGCGCCCCAGCTCTTGCCCCAGAACCGCCGCTTATACCTAAACT
TCTGGTGCAGACGATACAAGAAACCACTGGTCGAGAGGATTTTACCGAAAATCCTGGGCAATTGCCCAAC
GGAGTCGGCAGACCAGTATTGGAAGCAACCCCCTGTGAAGCTTCTTGGACTAGGGATAGACCTGTGGCCG
GTGAAGATGACCTGGAGCAAGCCACCGAAGCACTGGATAGTATAAGCCTCGCGGGAAAGGCCGGGGACCA
GCTCGGAAGCAGCTCTCAAGCCAGTCCTGGCCTCCTCAGCTTTTCAGTCGCGAGTGCCTCAAGACCTGGG
CGGCGCAACAAAGCCGCCGGTGCCGACCCAGGCGAAGGGGAGGAAGGGAGGATATTGCTTCCAGAAGGGT
TCAATCCTATGCAGGCCTTGGAGGAGCTGGAAAAAACAGGAAACTTCCTTGCTAAGGGCCTTGGCGGCCT
GCTGGAGGTCCCAGAGCAGCCTAGGGTACAGCCCGCGGTACCCTTGCAGTGCCTGTTGCACCGAGACATG
CAGGCCTTGGGTGTCCTCCTCGCGGAAATGGTGTTTGCGACGCGAGTCCGAACGCTCCAACCTGACGCTC
CTTTGTGGGTGCGCTTTCAGGCAGTGCGCGGACTTTGTACACGGCACCCGAAGGAGGTGCCAGTTTCCCT
TCAGCCTGTATTGGATACATTGTTGCAGATGTCCGGACCGGAGGTTCCCATGGGTGCCGAGCGGGGTAAG
CTTGACCAATTGTTCGAGTATCGACCGGTGAGTCAAGGACTTCCACCCCCATGCCCATCACAGCTGCTGT
CCCCCTTTAGCTCAGTAGTTCCCTTCCCTCCTTATTTCCCGGCACTGCATAGGTTTATTCTGCTTTATCA
GGCTCGACGCGTCGAGGATGAGGCCCAAGGCCGGGAGTTGGTATTCGCCCTCTGGCAACAGCTGGGCGCT
GTGCTTAAAGACATTACCCCAGAGGGACTTGAGATATTGCTGCCCTTTGTCCTCAGCCTTATGTCCGAGG
AACATACCGCGGTGTATACAGCCTGGTACCTCTTTGAGCCTGTTGCGAAGGCTCTGGGACCTAAGAACGC
AAATAAGTACCTCCTGAAACCCCTCATAGGAGCTTATGAGTCCCCTTGCCAATTGCACGGGAGGTTTTAT
TTGTATACAGATTGTTTTGTGGCCCAGCTCATGGTAAGATTGGGCCTGCAGGCCTTTTTGACGCACCTGT
TGCCGCACGTACTCCAAGTATTGGCCGGAGCTGAAGCATCACAGGAAGAGTCAAAGGATCTGGCGGGAGC
TGCTGAAGAAGAAGAGTCCGGTCTTCCAGGGGCGGGCCCAGGCAGTTGCGCATTTGGAGAGGAAATCCCG
ATGGATGGCGAACCTCCAGCGTCTTCAGGTCTCGGACTCCCAGACTATACAAGCGGGGTTAGCTTCCACG
ATCAGGCTGACCTCCCCGAGACCGAAGATTTCCAAGCTGGTCTGTATGTAACCGAAAGTCCACAACCGCA
AGAAGCGGAGGCAGTGTCCTTGGGTCGACTCAGCGACAAATCTTCTACATCCGAAACTTCTCTGGGCGAG
GAGAGGGCACCGGATGAAGGAGGGGCCCCTGTTGACAAAAGCTCACTTAGGTCCGGAGATAGTAGTCAAG
ATCTCAAACAGTCTGAAGGATCCGAAGAAGAAGAGGAGGAAGAGGATTCCTGTGTTGTGCTGGAGGAGGA
AGAGGGAGAACAGGAGGAAGTTACCGGCGCAAGTGAACTGACACTTAGTGATACGGTGCTCTCAATGGAG
ACCGTAGTCGCCGGTGGCTCAGGAGGAGACGGGGAAGAGGAAGAGGAGGCCCTGCCAGAACAATCAGAAG
GTAAAGAACAAAAGATCCTCCTTGACACCGCCTGTAAGATGGTCCGCTGGCTCTCCGCTAAGTTGGGACC
AACGGTTGCGAGTCGGCACGTGGCGCGGAATCTCCTGAGACTGCTCACAAGCTGCTACGTTGGCCCTACT
AGGCAACAGTTCACAGTCTCCTCTGGAGAATCCCCCCCACTCTCCGCTGGAAACATCTACCAGAAGAGAC
CAGTACTGGGTGACATCGTCTCTGGGCCAGTGTTGAGCTGCTTGTTGCACATCGCACGATTGTATGGCGA
ACCGGTACTTACGTATCAATACCTGCCATATATTTCTTACCTCGTGGCCCCCGGCTCAGCTTCTGGGCCC
TCCCGCCTCAATAGCCGAAAAGAAGCGGGTCTGCTTGCTGCTGTCACGTTGACTCAAAAAATTATTGTAT
ACCTTAGCGACACGACACTGATGGACATCTTGCCAAGAATCAGCCATGAGGTGCTGCTTCCAGTCTTGTC
ATTTTTGACCAGTCTTGTTACGGGGTTTCCGTCCGGTGCCCAAGCAAGGACTATCCTTTGTGTAAAAACA
ATATCATTGATAGCACTCATTTGCCTTAGGATTGGACAGGAGATGGTACAACAACATTTGTCCGAACCCG
TAGCTACTTTTTTCCAAGTCTTTAGTCAGCTGCACGAGCTCCGCCAGCAGGACTTGAAGTTGGATCCTGC
TGGTAGGGGAGAGGGCCAACTGCCCCAGGTCGTTTTCAGCGATGGGCAACAAAGGCCAGTCGACCCGGCC
CTCCTGGATGAACTCCAAAAAGTTTTCACCCTGGAAATGGCCTACACGATATACGTGCCTTTTTCATGCC
TTTTGGGTGATATAATCAGAAAAATTATCCCTAATCATGAACTCGTTGGAGAACTTGCTGCCCTGTATCT
TGAAAGCATTTCACCCAGTTCAAGGAATCCAGCAAGTGTTGAACCGACAATGCCTGGTACGGGACCCGAG
TGGGATCCTCATGGTGGTGGCTGCCCGCAAGACGACGGGCATTCTGGTACATTCGGTAGCGTCCTTGTCG
GCAATCGCATTCAGATACCTAATGACTCCCGCCCCGAGAATCCTGGTCCTTTGGGACCGATATCAGGGGT
GGGTGGGGGAGGACTCGGAAGCGGCTCCGACGACAATGCCCTCAAACAGGAACTGCCACGAAGTGTCCAC
GGCCTGTCAGGAAACTGGCTGGCATACTGGCAATATGAAATTGGTGTTAGTCAGCAAGATGCCCACTTCC
ATTTCCATCAAATCCGACTTCAATCCTTCCCTGGACACTCAGGTGCAGTCAAGTGTGTGGCGCCTCTTTC
CAGCGAAGACTTTTTTCTCTCAGGATCAAAAGATCGGACTGTACGCTTGTGGCCACTCTACAACTATGGT
GATGGCACTTCCGAAACAGCTCCTAGGCTGGTTTATACTCAACACCGAAAATCAGTATTTTTCGTAGGAC
AGCTCGAAGCGCCACAGCACGTTGTAAGCTGTGACGGGGCCGTGCACGTATGGGATCCTTTCACCGGTAA
GACCCTGCGCACTGTTGAGCCTCTCGACTCTAGGGTACCCTTGACTGCCGTCGCAGTTATGCCGGCCCCA
CATACGTCTATCACCATGGCTAGCAGCGACTCTACGTTGCGGTTTGTAGACTGTCGGAAGCCCGGTCTGC
AGCACGAATTCAGATTGGGAGGTGGACTTAACCCCGGGCTGGTCAGAGCTTTGGCTATCTCTCCATCAGG
CCGCTCAGTAGTGGCCGGATTTTCTAGTGGGTTCATGGTCCTGCTCGACACGCGGACCGGTCTGGTTCTT
CGGGGCTGGCCCGCGCATGAAGGTGACATTTTGCAGATCAAAGCCGTTGAAGGAAGTGTGCTGGTATCAT
CATCCAGCGATCACAGTCTCACGGTGTGGAAAGAGCTGGAACAGAAACCGACACATCATTACAAATCAGC
CTCAGATCCGATCCATACCTTCGATTTGTACGGGAGTGAAGTTGTGACGGGCACGGTTTCCAACAAGATC
GGCGTTTGTAGTTTGCTCGAACCACCCTCACAGGCCACGACCAAGCTCAGTAGTGAGAATTTTCGAGGAA
CCCTCACAAGTCTTGCCCTGCTCCCGACAAAACGCCATCTGCTCTTGGGATCAGATAATGGCGTTATTAG
GTTGCTTGCATAATAATCTAGATTTGGGCCCAATTCCTGCAGGATTTTGCGGCCGCTTGCTGAGTTGGCT
GCTGCCACCGCTGAGCAATAACTAGCATAACCCCTTGGCCGCTTCGAGCAGACATGATAAGATACATTGA
TGAGTTTGGACAAACCACAACTAGAATGCAGTGAAAAAAATGCTTTATTTGTGAAATTTGTGATGCTATT
GCTTTATTTGTAACCATTATAAGCTGCAATAAACAAGTTAACAACAACAATTGCATTCATTTTATGTTTC
AGGTTCAGGGGGAGATGTGGGAGGTTTTTTTAAGCAAGTAAAACCTCTACAAATGTGGTAAAATCGAATT
TTAACAAAATATTAACGCTTACAATTTCCTGATGCGGTATTTTCTCCTTACGCATCTGTGCGGTATTTCA
CACCGCATACGCGGATCTGCGCAGCACCATGGCCTGAAATAACCTCTGAAAGAGGAACTTGGTTAGGTAC
CTTCTGAGGCGGAAAGAACCAGCTGTGGAATGTGTGTCAGTTAGGGTGTGGAAAGTCCCCAGGCTCCCCA
GCAGGCAGAAGTATGCAAAGCATGCATCTCAATTAGTCAGCAACCAGGTGTGGAAAGTCCCCAGGCTCCC
CAGCAGGCAGAAGTATGCAAAGCATGCATCTCAATTAGTCAGCAACCATAGTCCCGCCCCTAACTCCGCC
CATCCCGCCCCTAACTCCGCCCAGTTCCGCCCATTCTCCGCCCCATGGCTGACTAATTTTTTTTATTTAT
GCAGAGGCCGAGGCCGCCTCGGCCTCTGAGCTATTCCAGAAGTAGTGAGGAGGCTTTTTTGGAGGCCTAG
GCTTTTGCAAAAAGCTCGATTCTTCTGACACTAGCGCCACCATGAAGAAGCCCGAACTCACCGCTACCAG
CGTTGAAAAATTTCTCATCGAGAAGTTCGACAGTGTGAGCGACCTGATGCAGTTGTCGGAGGGCGAAGAG
AGCCGAGCCTTCAGCTTCGATGTCGGCGGACGCGGCTATGTACTGCGGGTGAATAGCTGCGCTGATGGCT
TCTACAAAGACCGCTACGTGTACCGCCACTTCGCCAGCGCTGCACTACCCATCCCCGAAGTGTTGGACAT
CGGCGAGTTCAGCGAGAGCCTGACATACTGCATCAGTAGACGCGCCCAAGGCGTTACTCTCCAAGACCTC
CCCGAAACAGAGCTGCCTGCTGTGTTACAGCCTGTCGCCGAAGCTATGGATGCTATTGCCGCCGCCGACC
TCAGTCAAACCAGCGGCTTCGGCCCATTCGGGCCCCAAGGCATCGGCCAGTACACAACCTGGCGGGATTT
CATTTGCGCCATTGCTGATCCCCATGTCTACCACTGGCAGACCGTGATGGACGACACCGTGTCCGCCAGC
GTAGCTCAAGCCCTGGACGAACTGATGCTGTGGGCCGAAGACTGTCCCGAGGTGCGCCACCTCGTCCATG
CCGACTTCGGCAGCAACAACGTCCTGACCGACAACGGCCGCATCACCGCCGTAATCGACTGGTCCGAAGC
TATGTTCGGGGACAGTCAGTACGAGGTGGCCAACATCTTCTTCTGGCGGCCCTGGCTGGCTTGCATGGAG
CAGCAGACTCGCTACTTCGAGCGCCGGCATCCCGAGCTGGCCGGCAGCCCTCGTCTGCGAGCCTACATGC
TGCGCATCGGCCTGGATCAGCTCTACCAGAGCCTCGTGGACGGCAACTTCGACGATGCTGCCTGGGCTCA
AGGCCGCTGCGATGCCATCGTCCGCAGCGGGGCCGGCACCGTCGGTCGCACACAAATCGCTCGCCGGAGC
GCAGCCGTATGGACCGACGGCTGCGTCGAGGTGCTGGCCGACAGCGGCAACCGCCGGCCCAGTACACGAC
CGCGCGCTAAGGAGGTAGGTCGAGTTTAGACTCTAGCCATCACGATGGCCGCAATAAAATATCTTTATTT
TCATTACATCTGTGTGTTGGTTTTTTGTGTGAATCGATAGCGATAAGGATCCTCTTTGCGCTTGCGTTTT
CCCTTGTCCAGATAGCCCAGTAGCTGACATTCATCCGGGGTCAGCACCGTTTCTGCGGACTGGCTTTCTA
CGTAATGGTTTCTTAGACGTCAGGTGGCACTTTTCGGGGAAATGTGCGCGGAACCCCTATTTGTTTATTT
TTCTAAATACATTCAAATATGTATCCGCTCATGAGACAATAACCCTGATAAATGCTTCAATAATATTGAA
AAAGGAAGAGTATGAGTATTCAACATTTCCGTGTCGCCCTTATTCCCTTTTTTGCGGCATTTTGCCTTCC
TGTTTTTGCTCACCCAGAAACGCTGGTGAAAGTAAAAGATGCTGAAGATCAGTTGGGTGCACGAGTGGGT
TACATCGAACTGGATCTCAACAGCGGTAAGATCCTTGAGAGTTTTCGCCCCGAAGAACGTTTTCCAATGA
TGAGCACTTTCAAAGTTCTGCTATGTGGCGCGGTATTATCCCGTATTGACGCCGGGCAAGAGCAACTCGG
TCGCCGCATACACTATTCTCAGAATGACTTGGTTGAGTACTCACCAGTCACAGAAAAGCATCTTACGGAT
GGCATGACAGTAAGAGAATTATGCAGTGCTGCCATAACCATGAGTGATAACACTGCGGCCAACTTACTTC
TGACAACTATCGGAGGACCGAAGGAGCTAACCGCTTTTTTGCACAACATGGGGGATCATGTAACTCGCCT
TGATCGTTGGGAACCGGAGCTGAATGAAGCCATACCAAACGACGAGCGTGACACCACGATGCCTGTAGCA
ATGGCAACAACGTTGCGCAAACTATTAACTGGCGAACTACTTACTCTAGCTTCCCGGCAACAATTAATAG
ACTGGATGGAGGCGGATAAAGTTGCAGGACCACTTCTGCGCTCGGCCCTTCCGGCTGGCTGGTTTATTGC
TGATAAATCTGGAGCCGGTGAGCGTGGGTCTCGCGGTATCATTGCAGCACTGGGGCCAGATGGTAAGCCC
TCCCGTATCGTAGTTATCTACACGACGGGGAGTCAGGCAACTATGGATGAACGAAATAGACAGATCGCTG
AGATAGGTGCCTCACTGATTAAGCATTGGTAATTCGAAATGACCGACCAAGCGACGCCCAACCGGTATCA
GCTCACTCAAAGGCGGTAATACGGTTATCCACAGAATCAGGGGATAACGCAGGAAAGAACATGTGAGCAA
AAGGCCAGCAAAAGGCCAGGAACCGTAAAAAGGCCGCGTTGCTGGCGTTTTTCCATAGGCTCCGCCCCCC
TGACGAGCATCACAAAAATCGACGCTCAAGTCAGAGGTGGCGAAACCCGACAGGACTATAAAGATACCAG
GCGTTTCCCCCTGGAAGCTCCCTCGTGCGCTCTCCTGTTCCGACCCTGCCGCTTACCGGATACCTGTCCG
CCTTTCTCCCTTCGGGAAGCGTGGCGCTTTCTCATAGCTCACGCTGTAGGTATCTCAGTTCGGTGTAGGT
CGTTCGCTCCAAGCTGGGCTGTGTGCACGAACCCCCCGTTCAGCCCGACCGCTGCGCCTTATCCGGTAAC
TATCGTCTTGAGTCCAACCCGGTAAGACACGACTTATCGCCACTGGCAGCAGCCACTGGTAACAGGATTA
GCAGAGCGAGGTATGTAGGCGGTGCTACAGAGTTCTTGAAGTGGTGGCCTAACTACGGCTACACTAGAAG
GACAGTATTTGGTATCTGCGCTCTGCTGAAGCCAGTTACCTTCGGAAAAAGAGTTGGTAGCTCTTGATCC
GGCAAACAAACCACCGCTGGTAGCGGTGGTTTTTTTGTTTGCAAGCAGCAGATTACGCGCAGAAAAAAAG
GATTTCAAGAAGATCCTTTGATCTTTTCTACGGGGTCTGACGCTCAGTGGAACGAAAACTCACGTTAAGG
GATTTTGGTCATGAGATTATCAAAAAGGATCTTCACCTAGATCCTTTTATAGTCCGGAAATACAGGAACG
CACGCTGGATGGCCCTTCGCTGGGATGGTGAAACCATGAAAAATGGCAGCTTCAGTGGATTAAGTGGGGG
TAATGTGGCCTGTACCCTCTGGTTGCATAGGTATTCATACGGTTAAAATTTATCAGGCGCGATTGCGGCA
GTTTTTCGGGTGGTTTGTTGCCATTTTTACCTGTCTGCTGCCGTGATCGCGCTGAACGCGTTTTAGCGGT
GCGTACAATTAAGGGATTATGGTAAATCCACTTACTGTCTGCCCTCGTAGCCATCGAGATAAACCGCAGT
ACTCCGGCCACGATGCGTCCGGCGTAGAGGATCGAGATCT
Features (pLannotate 1.2.2; 19 found; start..end, strand, type, name):
    140..517     +  enhancer       CMV enhancer: human cytomegalovirus immediate early enhancer
    519..718     +  promoter       CMV promoter: human cytomegalovirus (CMV) immediate early promoter
    857..989     +  intron         chimeric intron: chimera between introns from human β-globin and immunoglobulin heavy chain genes
   1033..1051    +  promoter       T7 promoter: promoter for bacteriophage T7 RNA polymerase
   1065..1577    +  CDS            Nluc: NanoLuc® luciferase human codon-optimized
   1608..7430    +  CDS            WDR81: WDR81_HUMAN - Experimental evidence at protein level: Swiss-Prot protein existence level 1. Functions as a negative regulator of the PI3 kinase/PI3K activity associated with endosomal membranes via BECN1, a core subunit of the PI3K complex. By modifying the phosphatidylinositol 3- phosphate/PtdInsP3 content of endosomal membranes may regulate endosome fusion, recycling, sorting and early to late endosome transport (PubMed:26783301). It is for instance, required for the delivery of cargos like BST2/tetherin from early to late endosome and thereby participates indirectly to their degradation by
   7479..7504    +  CDS            SET1 (fragment): solubility-enhancement tag derived from T7 phage gene 10B
   7548..7669    -  polyA_signal   SV40 poly(A) signal: SV40 polyadenylation signal
   7692..7760    -  CDS            large T antigen (fragment): large T antigen from SV40 (simian virus 40)
   7765..7797    +  rep_origin     M13 ori (fragment): M13 bacteriophage origin of replication; arrow indicates direction of (+) strand synthesis
   7798..7849    -  misc_feature   bom (fragment): basis of mobility region from pBR322
   7914..8271    +  promoter       SV40 promoter: SV40 enhancer and early promoter
   8302..9324    +  CDS            hph: KHYB_ECOLX - Experimental evidence at protein level: Swiss-Prot protein existence level 1. The aminoglycoside phosphotransferases achieve inactivation of their antibiotic substrates by phosphorylation. Only phosphorylates hygromycin and closely related compounds such as demethyl analogs and destomycin. From Escherichia coli.
   9363..9411    +  polyA_signal   poly(A) signal: synthetic polyadenylation signal
   9432..9524    -  CDS            tnpA (fragment): TN5P_ECOLX - Also known as tnp. Experimental evidence at protein level: Swiss-Prot protein existence level 1. Mediates transposition of transposon Tn5 by a 'cut and paste' mechanism. First, the monomeric transposase binds the 19 bp inverted DNA repeats flanking the transposon. Then, dimerization of the DNA- bound transposase creates a synaptic DNA complex. After nicking of the first DNA strand, excision of the transposon proceeds through a series of intermediates. The transposase then mediates the insertion of the transposon at a new site by strand transfer. The activity of the wild- type tran
   9567..9671    +  promoter       AmpR promoter: bla
   9672..10532   +  CDS            AmpR: β-lactamase; bla; confers resistance to ampicillin, carbenicillin, and related antibiotics
  10690..11278   -  rep_origin     ori: high-copy-number ColE1/pMB1/pBR322/pUC origin of replication
  11394..11677   +  misc_feature   cer region: ColE1-derived recombination site that helps to maintain plasmids as monomers
