[The description below was written by a language model from this plasmid's Addgene catalogue record and pLannotate feature annotations shown in this document.]
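Description:
pNLF1-N_WDR81:1-1941 is a mammalian expression plasmid of about 11.7 kb built on the commercial pNLF1-N backbone, designed to produce full-length, wild-type human WDR81 (residues M1 to A1941, a 5.8 kb coding region) fused at its N-terminus to NanoLuc luciferase. The WDR81 coding sequence was derived from a Mammalian Gene Collection cDNA clone and inserted by ligation-independent cloning between EcoRI and XbaI sites, both of which remain intact.

Expression is driven by the human cytomegalovirus immediate-early enhancer and promoter, followed by a chimeric β-globin/immunoglobulin intron that promotes efficient processing of the transcript. A T7 promoter sits just upstream of the fusion, which would allow in vitro transcription. The human codon-optimised NanoLuc open reading frame is joined through a short linker to WDR81, and the transcript is terminated by an SV40 polyadenylation signal. A separate cassette, consisting of the SV40 enhancer/early promoter, the hygromycin phosphotransferase gene (hph) and a synthetic poly(A) signal, allows hygromycin selection of transfected mammalian cells. In bacteria the plasmid is maintained by a high-copy ColE1/pUC-type origin with ampicillin resistance, and a cer site helps keep the plasmid monomeric. Several short annotated fragments (SET1, large T antigen, M13 ori, bom, tnpA) appear to be partial sequence matches rather than functional parts.

WDR81 is a WD40 repeat protein that regulates endosomal PI3K activity and trafficking. The plasmid comes from a study assessing the ligandability of WD40 repeat proteins, where the small, bright NanoLuc tag would suit luminescence-based assays in cells, such as BRET, although the record does not name a specific assay.
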