Addgene plasmid #210994: pNLF1-N_WDR81:1-1941
Purpose: Mammalian expression of full-length human WDR81. N-terminal NanoLuc luciferase tag.
Depositing lab: Cheryl Arrowsmith. Depositing organization: University of Toronto. Publication: A Target Class Ligandability Evaluation of WD40 Repeat-Containing Proteins. Ackloo S, Li F, Szewczyk M, Seitova A, Loppnau P, Zeng H, Xu J, Ahmad S, Arnautova YA, Baghaie AJ, Beldar S, Bolotokova A, Centrella PA, Chau I, Clark MA, Cuozzo JW, Dehghani-Tafti S, Disch JS, Dong A, Dumas A, Feng JA, Ghiabi P, Gibson E, Gilmer J, Goldman B, Green SR, Guie MA, Guilinger JP, Harms N, Herasymenko O, Houliston S, Hutchinson A, Kearnes S, Keefe AD, Kimani SW, Kramer T, Kutera M, Kwak HA, Lento C, Li Y, Liu J, Loup J, Machado RAC, Mulhern CJ, Perveen S, Righetto GL, Riley P, Shrestha S, Sigel EA, Silva M, Sintchak MD, Slakman BL, Taylor RD, Thompson J, Torng W, Underkoffler C, von Rechenberg M, Walsh RT, Watson I, Wilson DJ, Wolf E, Yadav M, Yazdi AK, Zhang J, Zhang Y, Santhakumar V, Edwards AM, Barsyte-Lovejoy D, Schapira M, Brown PJ, Halabelian L, Arrowsmith CH. J Med Chem. 2025 Jan 23;68(2):1092-1112. doi: 10.1021/acs.jmedchem.4c02010. Epub 2024 Nov 4. PubMed 39495097.
Backbone
  Vector backbone: pNLF1-N
  Backbone manufacturer: Promega
  Vector type: Mammalian Expression
  Selectable markers: Hygromycin
Growth in bacteria
  Bacterial resistance: Ampicillin, 100 μg/mL
  Growth temperature: 37°C
  Growth strain: DH5alpha
  Copy number: High Copy
Gene/Insert
  Gene/Insert name: WDR81:M1-A1941
  Species: H. sapiens (human)
  Insert size (bp): 5823
  Mutation: wild type
  Entrez Gene: WDR81 (a.k.a. CAMRQ2, HYC3, PPP1R166, SORF-2)
  Promoter: CMV
  Tag / fusion protein: NanoLuc luciferase (N terminal on insert)
  Cloning method: Ligation Independent Cloning
  Sequencing primers: 5′ gtaaccatcaacggagtgac; 3′ tatcatgtctgctcgaagc
Resource information
  A portion of this plasmid was derived from a plasmid made by: Mammalian Gene Collection (BC114568)
Terms and licenses: Academic/Nonprofit Terms; Industry Terms: Not Available to Industry
Depositor comments: 5' Cloning Site: EcoR1 (not destroyed), 3' Cloning Site: Xba1 (not destroyed). N terminal tag: mvftledfvgdwrqtagynldqvleqggvsslfqnlgvsvtpiqrivlsgenglkidihviipyeglsgdqmgqiekifkvvypvddhhfkvilhygtlvidgvtpnmidyfgrpyegiavfdgkkitvtgtlwngnkiiderlinpdgsllfrvtingvtgwrlcerilagssgaiasef.
How to cite: pNLF1-N_WDR81:1-1941 was a gift from Cheryl Arrowsmith (Addgene plasmid # 210994 ; http://n2t.net/addgene:210994 ; RRID:Addgene_210994)
