>Addgene plasmid #210994 | pNLF1-N_WDR81:1-1941 | depositor partial sequence | sequence record 411468 | Insert sequence
ATGGCACAGGGCTCTGGGGGTCGAGAAGGTGCACTCCGGACGCCTGCTGGTGGATGGCACAGCCCGCCTT
CCCCTGACATGCAGGAATTGCTTCGCTCCGTAGAAAGGGATCTCTCTATAGATCCACGCCAGCTTGCGCC
GGCACCTGGAGGTACGCATGTCGTAGCCCTGGTACCGGCCAGGTGGCTCGCCAGTCTGAGAGATAGACGA
CTCCCATTGGGACCTTGCCCCAGGGCTGAGGGACTTGGTGAGGCGGAGGTGCGAACCTTGCTGCAGAGGT
CTGTCCAGAGGCTTCCTGCGGGTTGGACAAGGGTAGAGGTGCACGGTCTCCGAAAACGGCGGTTGTCCTA
TCCGCTGGGTGGTGGCCTCCCTTTTGAGGACGGAAGTTGCGGCCCTGAAACTCTCACCCGGTTTATGCAA
GAAGTAGCCGCACAAAACTACCGAAATCTGTGGAGGCATGCTTATCATACGTACGGGCAACCGTATTCCC
ATTCCCCTGCGCCGAGCGCAGTACCCGCACTGGATAGTGTGCGACAAGCTCTTCAGCGGGTTTATGGTTG
TTCTTTTTTGCCCGTTGGCGAAACGACGCAATGCCCCTCTTACGCTCGAGAGGGACCTTGTCCTCCACGA
GGGAGCCCTGCCTGTCCTTCCTTGTTGCGGGCAGAGGCTCTCCTCGAGAGTCCGGAGATGCTGTATGTTG
TGCACCCTTACGTGCAGTTTAGCCTGCATGATGTGGTGACCTTCAGCCCAGCAAAGTTGACTAATAGTCA
GGCAAAAGTGCTCTTTATCTTGTTTCGAGTCCTGCGAGCCATGGACGCTTGCCACCGGCAAGGTCTCGCC
TGCGGTGCATTGTCTCTTTACCATATTGCCGTCGATGAGAAGCTCTGCAGTGAGCTTAGATTGGATCTGA
GTGCTTACGAACGGCCTGAGGAGGACGAGAATGAGGAGGCCCCAGTGGCGCGAGACGAAGCGGGTATCGT
ATCCCAAGAGGAGCAGGGTGGCCAACCCGGTCAACCCACGGGTCAAGAAGAGCTTAGATCTCTCGTGCTT
GACTGGGTCCACGGCAGAATCTCCAACTTCCACTATTTGATGCAACTCAACAGACTGGCGGGGCGGAGGC
AGGGTGACCCGAATTACCATCCAGTCCTGCCGTGGGTGGTAGATTTCACAACCCCACATGGTCGGTTCCG
AGACCTCCGGAAATCTAAGTTCAGGTTGAACAAGGGCGATAAGCAACTGGACTTTACCTATGAAATGACT
CGGCAGGCCTTTGTAGCGGGCGGAGCAGGGGGGGGAGAGCCTCCCCACGTGCCGCATCATATCTCAGATG
TCCTGTCCGACATCACCTACTATGTGTACAAAGCCAGAAGGACTCCTCGGTCTGTTTTGTGTGGACACGT
TCGCGCCCAATGGGAACCCCATGAATATCCAGCGTCAATGGAGCGAATGCAGAATTGGACGCCAGACGAA
TGTATTCCTGAGTTCTACACCGACCCGAGTATATTTCGATCTATTCACCCCGATATGCCTGACTTGGATG
TGCCCGCATGGTGCTCAAGTAGCCAGGAGTTCGTAGCTGCCCATCGCGCCTTGTTGGAATCACGGGAAGT
AAGCCGGGATCTGCACCATTGGATTGACCTTACATTCGGATACAAATTGCAGGGTAAAGAGGCAGTTAAG
GAAAAGAACGTTTGTCTTCATCTGGTTGACGCACACACGCATCTTGCGTCCTACGGGGTTGTCCAATTGT
TCGATCAACCCCATCCGCAAAGGCTCGCTGGCGCCCCAGCTCTTGCCCCAGAACCGCCGCTTATACCTAA
ACTTCTGGTGCAGACGATACAAGAAACCACTGGTCGAGAGGATTTTACCGAAAATCCTGGGCAATTGCCC
AACGGAGTCGGCAGACCAGTATTGGAAGCAACCCCCTGTGAAGCTTCTTGGACTAGGGATAGACCTGTGG
CCGGTGAAGATGACCTGGAGCAAGCCACCGAAGCACTGGATAGTATAAGCCTCGCGGGAAAGGCCGGGGA
CCAGCTCGGAAGCAGCTCTCAAGCCAGTCCTGGCCTCCTCAGCTTTTCAGTCGCGAGTGCCTCAAGACCT
GGGCGGCGCAACAAAGCCGCCGGTGCCGACCCAGGCGAAGGGGAGGAAGGGAGGATATTGCTTCCAGAAG
GGTTCAATCCTATGCAGGCCTTGGAGGAGCTGGAAAAAACAGGAAACTTCCTTGCTAAGGGCCTTGGCGG
CCTGCTGGAGGTCCCAGAGCAGCCTAGGGTACAGCCCGCGGTACCCTTGCAGTGCCTGTTGCACCGAGAC
ATGCAGGCCTTGGGTGTCCTCCTCGCGGAAATGGTGTTTGCGACGCGAGTCCGAACGCTCCAACCTGACG
CTCCTTTGTGGGTGCGCTTTCAGGCAGTGCGCGGACTTTGTACACGGCACCCGAAGGAGGTGCCAGTTTC
CCTTCAGCCTGTATTGGATACATTGTTGCAGATGTCCGGACCGGAGGTTCCCATGGGTGCCGAGCGGGGT
AAGCTTGACCAATTGTTCGAGTATCGACCGGTGAGTCAAGGACTTCCACCCCCATGCCCATCACAGCTGC
TGTCCCCCTTTAGCTCAGTAGTTCCCTTCCCTCCTTATTTCCCGGCACTGCATAGGTTTATTCTGCTTTA
TCAGGCTCGACGCGTCGAGGATGAGGCCCAAGGCCGGGAGTTGGTATTCGCCCTCTGGCAACAGCTGGGC
GCTGTGCTTAAAGACATTACCCCAGAGGGACTTGAGATATTGCTGCCCTTTGTCCTCAGCCTTATGTCCG
AGGAACATACCGCGGTGTATACAGCCTGGTACCTCTTTGAGCCTGTTGCGAAGGCTCTGGGACCTAAGAA
CGCAAATAAGTACCTCCTGAAACCCCTCATAGGAGCTTATGAGTCCCCTTGCCAATTGCACGGGAGGTTT
TATTTGTATACAGATTGTTTTGTGGCCCAGCTCATGGTAAGATTGGGCCTGCAGGCCTTTTTGACGCACC
TGTTGCCGCACGTACTCCAAGTATTGGCCGGAGCTGAAGCATCACAGGAAGAGTCAAAGGATCTGGCGGG
AGCTGCTGAAGAAGAAGAGTCCGGTCTTCCAGGGGCGGGCCCAGGCAGTTGCGCATTTGGAGAGGAAATC
CCGATGGATGGCGAACCTCCAGCGTCTTCAGGTCTCGGACTCCCAGACTATACAAGCGGGGTTAGCTTCC
ACGATCAGGCTGACCTCCCCGAGACCGAAGATTTCCAAGCTGGTCTGTATGTAACCGAAAGTCCACAACC
GCAAGAAGCGGAGGCAGTGTCCTTGGGTCGACTCAGCGACAAATCTTCTACATCCGAAACTTCTCTGGGC
GAGGAGAGGGCACCGGATGAAGGAGGGGCCCCTGTTGACAAAAGCTCACTTAGGTCCGGAGATAGTAGTC
AAGATCTCAAACAGTCTGAAGGATCCGAAGAAGAAGAGGAGGAAGAGGATTCCTGTGTTGTGCTGGAGGA
GGAAGAGGGAGAACAGGAGGAAGTTACCGGCGCAAGTGAACTGACACTTAGTGATACGGTGCTCTCAATG
GAGACCGTAGTCGCCGGTGGCTCAGGAGGAGACGGGGAAGAGGAAGAGGAGGCCCTGCCAGAACAATCAG
AAGGTAAAGAACAAAAGATCCTCCTTGACACCGCCTGTAAGATGGTCCGCTGGCTCTCCGCTAAGTTGGG
ACCAACGGTTGCGAGTCGGCACGTGGCGCGGAATCTCCTGAGACTGCTCACAAGCTGCTACGTTGGCCCT
ACTAGGCAACAGTTCACAGTCTCCTCTGGAGAATCCCCCCCACTCTCCGCTGGAAACATCTACCAGAAGA
GACCAGTACTGGGTGACATCGTCTCTGGGCCAGTGTTGAGCTGCTTGTTGCACATCGCACGATTGTATGG
CGAACCGGTACTTACGTATCAATACCTGCCATATATTTCTTACCTCGTGGCCCCCGGCTCAGCTTCTGGG
CCCTCCCGCCTCAATAGCCGAAAAGAAGCGGGTCTGCTTGCTGCTGTCACGTTGACTCAAAAAATTATTG
TATACCTTAGCGACACGACACTGATGGACATCTTGCCAAGAATCAGCCATGAGGTGCTGCTTCCAGTCTT
GTCATTTTTGACCAGTCTTGTTACGGGGTTTCCGTCCGGTGCCCAAGCAAGGACTATCCTTTGTGTAAAA
ACAATATCATTGATAGCACTCATTTGCCTTAGGATTGGACAGGAGATGGTACAACAACATTTGTCCGAAC
CCGTAGCTACTTTTTTCCAAGTCTTTAGTCAGCTGCACGAGCTCCGCCAGCAGGACTTGAAGTTGGATCC
TGCTGGTAGGGGAGAGGGCCAACTGCCCCAGGTCGTTTTCAGCGATGGGCAACAAAGGCCAGTCGACCCG
GCCCTCCTGGATGAACTCCAAAAAGTTTTCACCCTGGAAATGGCCTACACGATATACGTGCCTTTTTCAT
GCCTTTTGGGTGATATAATCAGAAAAATTATCCCTAATCATGAACTCGTTGGAGAACTTGCTGCCCTGTA
TCTTGAAAGCATTTCACCCAGTTCAAGGAATCCAGCAAGTGTTGAACCGACAATGCCTGGTACGGGACCC
GAGTGGGATCCTCATGGTGGTGGCTGCCCGCAAGACGACGGGCATTCTGGTACATTCGGTAGCGTCCTTG
TCGGCAATCGCATTCAGATACCTAATGACTCCCGCCCCGAGAATCCTGGTCCTTTGGGACCGATATCAGG
GGTGGGTGGGGGAGGACTCGGAAGCGGCTCCGACGACAATGCCCTCAAACAGGAACTGCCACGAAGTGTC
CACGGCCTGTCAGGAAACTGGCTGGCATACTGGCAATATGAAATTGGTGTTAGTCAGCAAGATGCCCACT
TCCATTTCCATCAAATCCGACTTCAATCCTTCCCTGGACACTCAGGTGCAGTCAAGTGTGTGGCGCCTCT
TTCCAGCGAAGACTTTTTTCTCTCAGGATCAAAAGATCGGACTGTACGCTTGTGGCCACTCTACAACTAT
GGTGATGGCACTTCCGAAACAGCTCCTAGGCTGGTTTATACTCAACACCGAAAATCAGTATTTTTCGTAG
GACAGCTCGAAGCGCCACAGCACGTTGTAAGCTGTGACGGGGCCGTGCACGTATGGGATCCTTTCACCGG
TAAGACCCTGCGCACTGTTGAGCCTCTCGACTCTAGGGTACCCTTGACTGCCGTCGCAGTTATGCCGGCC
CCACATACGTCTATCACCATGGCTAGCAGCGACTCTACGTTGCGGTTTGTAGACTGTCGGAAGCCCGGTC
TGCAGCACGAATTCAGATTGGGAGGTGGACTTAACCCCGGGCTGGTCAGAGCTTTGGCTATCTCTCCATC
AGGCCGCTCAGTAGTGGCCGGATTTTCTAGTGGGTTCATGGTCCTGCTCGACACGCGGACCGGTCTGGTT
CTTCGGGGCTGGCCCGCGCATGAAGGTGACATTTTGCAGATCAAAGCCGTTGAAGGAAGTGTGCTGGTAT
CATCATCCAGCGATCACAGTCTCACGGTGTGGAAAGAGCTGGAACAGAAACCGACACATCATTACAAATC
AGCCTCAGATCCGATCCATACCTTCGATTTGTACGGGAGTGAAGTTGTGACGGGCACGGTTTCCAACAAG
ATCGGCGTTTGTAGTTTGCTCGAACCACCCTCACAGGCCACGACCAAGCTCAGTAGTGAGAATTTTCGAG
GAACCCTCACAAGTCTTGCCCTGCTCCCGACAAAACGCCATCTGCTCTTGGGATCAGATAATGGCGTTAT
TAGGTTGCTTGCA
